>Addgene plasmid #144823 | TFORF3347 | addgene full sequence | sequence record 404411 | Addgene NGS Result
TTAATGTAGTCTTATGCAATACTCTTGTAGTCTTGCAACATGGTAACGATGAGTTAGCAACATGCCTTAC
AAGGAGAGAAAAAGCACCGTGCATGCCGATTGGTGGAAGTAAGGTGGTACGATCGTGCCTTATTAGGAAG
GCAACAGACGGGTCTGACATGGATTGGACGAACCACTGAATTGCCGCATTGCAGAGATATTGTATTTAAG
TGCCTAGCTCGATACATAAACGGGTCTCTCTGGTTAGACCAGATCTGAGCCTGGGAGCTCTCTGGCTAAC
TAGGGAACCCACTGCTTAAGCCTCAATAAAGCTTGCCTTGAGTGCTTCAAGTAGTGTGTGCCCGTCTGTT
GTGTGACTCTGGTAACTAGAGATCCCTCAGACCCTTTTAGTCAGTGTGGAAAATCTCTAGCAGTGGCGCC
CGAACAGGGACTTGAAAGCGAAAGGGAAACCAGAGGAGCTCTCTCGACGCAGGACTCGGCTTGCTGAAGC
GCGCACGGCAAGAGGCGAGGGGCGGCGACTGGTGAGTACGCCAAAAATTTTGACTAGCGGAGGCTAGAAG
GAGAGAGATGGGTGCGAGAGCGTCAGTATTAAGCGGGGGAGAATTAGATCGCGATGGGAAAAAATTCGGT
TAAGGCCAGGGGGAAAGAAAAAATATAAATTAAAACATATAGTATGGGCAAGCAGGGAGCTAGAACGATT
CGCAGTTAATCCTGGCCTGTTAGAAACATCAGAAGGCTGTAGACAAATACTGGGACAGCTACAACCATCC
CTTCAGACAGGATCAGAAGAACTTAGATCATTATATAATACAGTAGCAACCCTCTATTGTGTGCATCAAA
GGATAGAGATAAAAGACACCAAGGAAGCTTTAGACAAGATAGAGGAAGAGCAAAACAAAAGTAAGACCAC
CGCACAGCAAGCGGCCGCTGATCTTCAGACCTGGAGGAGGAGATATGAGGGACAATTGGAGAAGTGAATT
ATATAAATATAAAGTAGTAAAAATTGAACCATTAGGAGTAGCACCCACCAAGGCAAAGAGAAGAGTGGTG
CAGAGAGAAAAAAGAGCAGTGGGAATAGGAGCTTTGTTCCTTGGGTTCTTGGGAGCAGCAGGAAGCACTA
TGGGCGCAGCGTCAATGACGCTGACGGTACAGGCCAGACAATTATTGTCTGGTATAGTGCAGCAGCAGAA
CAATTTGCTGAGGGCTATTGAGGCGCAACAGCATCTGTTGCAACTCACAGTCTGGGGCATCAAGCAGCTC
CAGGCAAGAATCCTGGCTGTGGAAAGATACCTAAAGGATCAACAGCTCCTGGGGATTTGGGGTTGCTCTG
GAAAACTCATTTGCACCACTGCTGTGCCTTGGAATGCTAGTTGGAGTAATAAATCTCTGGAACAGATTTG
GAATCACACGACCTGGATGGAGTGGGACAGAGAAATTAACAATTACACAAGCTTAATACACTCCTTAATT
GAAGAATCGCAAAACCAGCAAGAAAAGAATGAACAAGAATTATTGGAATTAGATAAATGGGCAAGTTTGT
GGAATTGGTTTAACATAACAAATTGGCTGTGGTATATAAAATTATTCATAATGATAGTAGGAGGCTTGGT
AGGTTTAAGAATAGTTTTTGCTGTACTTTCTATAGTGAATAGAGTTAGGCAGGGATATTCACCATTATCG
TTTCAGACCCACCTCCCAACCCCGAGGGGACCCATGCATTGCATCTCAATTAGTCAGCAACCAGGTGTGG
AAAGTCCCCAGGCTCCCCAGCAGGCAGAAGTATGCAAAGCATGCGTCTCAATTAGTCAGCAACCATAGTC
CCGCCCCTAACTCCGCCCATCCCGCCCCTAACTCCGCCCAGTTCCGCCCATTCTCCGCCCCATGGCTGAC
TAATTTTTTTTATTTATGCAGAGGCCGAGGCCGCCTCGGCCTCTGAGCTATTCCAGAAGTAGTGAGGAGG
CTTTTTTGGAGGCCTAGGCTTTTGCAAAAAGCTTTCTAGAGGTACCACCGGAGCTTACCATGACCGAGTA
CAAGCCCACGGTGCGCCTCGCCACCCGCGACGACGTCCCCAGGGCCGTACGCACCCTCGCCGCCGCGTTC
GCCGACTACCCCGCCACGCGCCACACCGTCGATCCGGACCGCCACATCGAGCGGGTCACCGAGCTGCAAG
AACTCTTCCTCACGCGCGTCGGGCTCGACATCGGCAAGGTGTGGGTCGCGGACGACGGCGCCGCCGTGGC
GGTCTGGACCACGCCGGAGAGCGTCGAAGCGGGGGCGGTGTTCGCCGAGATCGGCCCGCGCATGGCCGAG
TTGAGCGGTTCCCGGCTGGCCGCGCAGCAACAGATGGAAGGCCTCCTGGCGCCGCACCGGCCCAAGGAGC
CCGCGTGGTTCCTGGCCACCGTCGGCGTCTCGCCCGACCACCAGGGCAAGGGTCTGGGCAGCGCCGTCGT
GCTCCCCGGAGTGGAGGCGGCCGAGCGCGCCGGGGTGCCCGCCTTCCTGGAGACCTCCGCGCCCCGCAAC
CTCCCCTTCTACGAGCGGCTCGGCTTCACCGTCACCGCCGACGTCGAGGTGCCCGAAGGACCGCGCACCT
GGTGCATGACCCGCAAGCCCGGTGCCAGTTAACGAATTCTAGATCTTGAGACAAATGGCAGTATTCATCC
ACAATTTTAAAAGAAAAGGGGGGATTGGGGGGTACAGTGCAGGGGAAAGAATAGTAGACATAATAGCAAC
AGACATACAAACTAAAGAATTACAAAAACAAATTACAAAAATTCAAAATTTTCGGGTTTATTACAGGGAC
AGCAGAGATCCACTTTGGCGCCGGCTCGAGGCCTGCAGGTGCAAAGATGGATAAAGTTTTAAACAGAGAG
GAATCTTTGCAGCTAATGGACCTTCTAGGTCTTGAAAGGAGTGGGAATTGGCTCCGGTGCCCGTCAGTGG
GCAGAGCGCACATCGCCCACAGTCCCCGAGAAGTTGGGGGGAGGGGTCGGCAATTGAACCGGTGCCTAGA
GAAGGTGGCGCGGGGTAAACTGGGAAAGTGATGTCGTGTACTGGCTCCGCCTTTTTCCCGAGGGTGGGGG
AGAACCGTATATAAGTGCAGTAGTCGCCGTGAACGTTCTTTTTCGCAACGGGTTTGCCGCCAGAACACAG
GTAAGTGCCGTGTGTGGTTCCCGCGGGCCTGGCCTCTTTACGGGTTATGGCCCTTGCGTGCCTTGAATTA
CTTCCACCTGGCTGCAGTACGTGATTCTTGATCCCGAGCTTCGGGTTGGAAGTGGGTGGGAGAGTTCGAG
GCCTTGCGCTTAAGGAGCCCCTTCGCCTCGTGCTTGAGTTGAGGCCTGGCCTGGGCGCTGGGGCCGCCGC
GTGCGAATCTGGTGGCACCTTCGCGCCTGTCTCGCTGCTTTCGATAAGTCTCTAGCCATTTAAAATTTTT
GATGACCTGCTGCGACGCTTTTTTTCTGGCAAGATAGTCTTGTAAATGCGGGCCAAGATCTGCACACTGG
TATTTCGGTTTTTGGGGCCGCGGGCGGCGACGGGGCCCGTGCGTCCCAGCGCACATGTTCGGCGAGGCGG
GGCCTGCGAGCGCGGCCACCGAGAATCGGACGGGGGTAGTCTCAAGCTGGCCGGCCTGCTCTGGTGCCTG
GCCTCGCGCCGCCGTGTATCGCCCCGCCCTGGGCGGCAAGGCTGGCCCGGTCGGCACCAGTTGCGTGAGC
GGAAAGATGGCCGCTTCCCGGCCCTGCTGCAGGGAGCTCAAAATGGAGGACGCGGCGCTCGGGAGAGCGG
GCGGGTGAGTCACCCACACAAAGGAAAAGGGCCTTTCCGTCCTCAGCCGTCGCTTCATGTGACTCCACGG
AGTACCGGGCGCCGTCCAGGCACCTCGATTAGTTCTCGAGCTTTTGGAGTACGTCGTCTTTAGGTTGGGG
GGAGGGGTTTTATGCGATGGAGTTTCCCCACACTGAGTGGGTGGAGACTGAAGTTAGGCCAGCTTGGCAC
TTGATGTAATTCTCCTTGGAATTTGCCCTTTTTGAGTTTGGATCTTGGTTCATTCTCAAGCCTCAGACAG
TGGTTCAAAGTTTTTTTCTTCCATTTCAGGTGTCGTGAGGCTAGCATCGATTGATCAACAAGTTTGTACA
AAAAAGTTGGCATGGACGCCTTCAAGGGGGGCATGAGCCTGGAGCGGCTGCCGGAGGGGCTCCGGCCGCC
GCCGCCGCCACCCCATGACATGGGGCCCGCCTTCCACCTGGCCCGGCCCGCCGACCCCCGCGAGCCGCTC
GAGAACTCCGCCAGCGAGTCGTCTGACACGGAGCTGCCAGAGAAGGAGCGCGGCGGGGAACCCAAGGGGC
CCGAGGACAGTGGTGCGGGAGGCACGGGCTGCGGCGGCGCAGACGACCCAGCCAAGAAGAAGAAGCAGCG
GCGGCAACGTACGCACTTCACAAGCCAGCAGTTGCAAGAGCTAGAGGCCACGTTCCAGAGGAACCGCTAC
CCCGACATGAGCATGAGGGAGGAGATCGCCGTGTGGACCAACCTCACCGAGCCGCGCGTGCGGGTCTGGT
TCAAGAACCGGCGAGCCAAGTGGCGTAAGCGCGAGCGTAACCAGCAGCTGGACCTGTGCAAGGGTGGCTA
CGTGCCGCAGTTCAGCGGCCTAGTGCAGCCCTACGAGGACGTGTACGCCGCCGGCTACTCCTACAACAAC
TGGGCCGCCAAGAGCCTGGCGCCAGCGCCGCTCTCCACCAAGAGCTTCACCTTCTTCAACTCCATGAGCC
CGCTGTCGTCGCAGTCCATGTTCTCAGCACCCAGCTCCATCTCCTCCATGACCATGCCGTCCAGCATGGG
CCCAGGCGCCGTGCCTGGCATGCCCAACTCGGGCCTCAACAACATCAACAACCTCACCGGCTCCTCGCTC
AACTCGGCCATGTCGCCGGGCGCTTGCCCGTACGGCACTCCCGCCTCGCCCTACAGCGTCTACCGGGACA
CGTGCAACTCGAGCCTAGCCAGCCTGCGGCTCAAGTCCAAACAGCACTCGTCGTTTGGCTACGGCGGCCT
GCAGGGCCCGGCCTCGGGCCTCAACGCGTGCCAGTACAACAGCTGCCCAACTTTCTTGTACAAAGTGGTT
GATATCGGTAAGCCTATCCCTAACCCTCTCCTCGGTCTCGATTCTACGTAGTAATGAACTAGTCCGTAAC
TTGAAAGTATTTCGATTTCTTGGCTTTATATATCTTGTGGAAAGGACGAAACCTTAGACTCTTCCGCTCC
CTTACGCGTTAAGTCGACAATCAACCTCTGGATTACAAAATTTGTGAAAGATTGACTGGTATTCTTAACT
ATGTTGCTCCTTTTACGCTATGTGGATACGCTGCTTTAATGCCTTTGTATCATGCTATTGCTTCCCGTAT
GGCTTTCATTTTCTCCTCCTTGTATAAATCCTGGTTGCTGTCTCTTTATGAGGAGTTGTGGCCCGTTGTC
AGGCAACGTGGCGTGGTGTGCACTGTGTTTGCTGACGCAACCCCCACTGGTTGGGGCATTGCCACCACCT
GTCAGCTCCTTTCCGGGACTTTCGCTTTCCCCCTCCCTATTGCCACGGCGGAACTCATCGCCGCCTGCCT
TGCCCGCTGCTGGACAGGGGCTCGGCTGTTGGGCACTGACAATTCCGTGGTGTTGTCGGGGAAATCATCG
TCCTTTCCTTGGCTGCTCGCCTGTGTTGCCACCTGGATTCTGCGCGGGACGTCCTTCTGCTACGTCCCTT
CGGCCCTCAATCCAGCGGACCTTCCTTCCCGCGGCCTGCTGCCGGCTCTGCGGCCTCTTCCGCGTCTTCG
CCTTCGCCCTCAGACGAGTCGGATCTCCCTTTGGGCCGCCTCCCCGCGTCGACTTTAAGACCAATGACTT
ACAAGGCAGCTGTAGATCTTAGCCACTTTTTAAAAGAAAAGGGGGGACTGGAAGGGCTAATTCACTCCCA
ACGAAGACAAGATCTGCTTTTTGCTTGTACTGGGTCTCTCTGGTTAGACCAGATCTGAGCCTGGGAGCTC
TCTGGCTAACTAGGGAACCCACTGCTTAAGCCTCAATAAAGCTTGCCTTGAGTGCTTCAAGTAGTGTGTG
CCCGTCTGTTGTGTGACTCTGGTAACTAGAGATCCCTCAGACCCTTTTAGTCAGTGTGGAAAATCTCTAG
CAGTACGTATAGTAGTTCATGTCATCTTATTATTCAGTATTTATAACTTGCAAAGAAATGAATATCAGAG
AGTGAGAGGAACTTGTTTATTGCAGCTTATAATGGTTACAAATAAAGCAATAGCATCACAAATTTCACAA
ATAAAGCATTTTTTTCACTGCATTCTAGTTGTGGTTTGTCCAAACTCATCAATGTATCTTATCATGTCTG
GCTCTAGCTATCCCGCCCCTAACTCCGCCCATCCCGCCCCTAACTCCGCCCAGTTCCGCCCATTCTCCGC
CCCATGGCTGACTAATTTTTTTTATTTATGCAGAGGCCGAGGCCGCCTCGGCCTCTGAGCTATTCCAGAA
GTAGTGAGGAGGCTTTTTTGGAGGCCTAGGGACGTACCCAATTCGCCCTATAGTGAGTCGTATTACGCGC
GCTCACTGGCCGTCGTTTTACAACGTCGTGACTGGGAAAACCCTGGCGTTACCCAACTTAATCGCCTTGC
AGCACATCCCCCTTTCGCCAGCTGGCGTAATAGCGAAGAGGCCCGCACCGATCGCCCTTCCCAACAGTTG
CGCAGCCTGAATGGCGAATGGG
[124 nt withheld, positions 6743-6866]
C
[91 nt withheld, positions 6868-6958]
A
[49 nt withheld, positions 6960-7008]
CCTTTGACGTTGGAGTCCACGTTCTTT
[37 nt withheld, positions 7036-7072]
ACCCTATCTCGGTCTATTCTTTTGATTTATAAGGGATTTTGCCGATTTCGGCCTATTGGTTAAAAAATGA
GCTGATTTAACAAAAATTTAACGCGAATTTTAACAAAATATTAACGCTTACAATTTAGGTGGCACTTTTC
GGGGAAATGTGCGCGGAACCCCTATTTGTTTATTTTTCTAAATACATTCAAATATGTATCCGCTCATGAG
ACAATAACCCTGATAAATGCTTCAATAATATTGAAAAAGGAAGAGTATGAGTATTCAACATTTCCGTGTC
GCCCTTATTCCCTTTTTTGCGGCATTTTGCCTTCCTGTTTTTGCTCACCCAGAAACGCTGGTGAAAGTAA
AAGATGCTGAAGATCAGTTGGGTGCACGAGTGGGTTACATCGAACTGGATCTCAACAGCGGTAAGATCCT
TGAGAGTTTTCGCCCCGAAGAACGTTTTCCAATGATGAGCACTTTTAAAGTTCTGCTATGTGGCGCGGTA
TTATCCCGTATTGACGCCGGGCAAGAGCAACTCGGTCGCCGCATACACTATTCTCAGAATGACTTGGTTG
AGTACTCACCAGTCACAGAAAAGCATCTTACGGATGGCATGACAGTAAGAGAATTATGCAGTGCTGCCAT
AACCATGAGTGATAACACTGCGGCCAACTTACTTCTGACAACGATCGGAGGACCGAAGGAGCTAACCGCT
TTTTTGCACAACATGGGGGATCATGTAACTCGCCTTGATCGTTGGGAACCGGAGCTGAATGAAGCCATAC
CAAACGACGAGCGTGACACCACGATGCCTGTAGCAATGGCAACAACGTTGCGCAAACTATTAACTGGCGA
ACTACTTACTCTAGCTTCCCGGCAACAATTAATAGACTGGATGGAGGCGGATAAAGTTGCAGGACCACTT
CTGCGCTCGGCCCTTCCGGCTGGCTGGTTTATTGCTGATAAATCTGGAGCCGGTGAGCGTGGGTCTCGCG
GTATCATTGCAGCACTGGGGCCAGATGGTAAGCCCTCCCGTATCGTAGTTATCTACACGACGGGGAGTCA
GGCAACTATGGATGAACGAAATAGACAGATCGCTGAGATAGGTGCCTCACTGATTAAGCATTGGTAACTG
TCAGACCAAGTTTACTCATATATACTTTAGATTGATTTAAAACTTCATTTTTAATTTAAAAGGATCTAGG
TGAAGATCCTTTTTGATAATCTCATGACCAAAATCCCTTAACGTGAGTTTTCGTTCCACTGAGCGTCAGA
CCCCGTAGAAAAGATCAAAGGATCTTCTTGAGATCCTTTTTTTCTGCGCGTAATCTGCTGCTTGCAAACA
AAAAAACCACCGCTACCAGCGGTGGTTTGTTTGCCGGATCAAGAGCTACCAACTCTTTTTCCGAAGGTAA
CTGGCTTCAGCAGAGCGCAGATACCAAATACTGTTCTTCTAGTGTAGCCGTAGTTAGGCCACCACTTCAA
GAACTCTGTAGCACCGCCTACATACCTCGCTCTGCTAATCCTGTTACCAGTGGCTGCTGCCAGTGGCGAT
AAGTCGTGTCTTACCGGGTTGGACTCAAGACGATAGTTACCGGATAAGGCGCAGCGGTCGGGCTGAACGG
GGGGTTCGTGCACACAGCCCAGCTTGGAGCGAACGACCTACACCGAACTGAGATACCTACAGCGTGAGCT
ATGAGAAAGCGCCACGCTTCCCGAAGGGAGAAAGGCGGACAGGTATCCGGTAAGCGGCAGGGTCGGAACA
GGAGAGCGCACGAGGGAGCTTCCAGGGGGAAACGCCTGGTATCTTTATAGTCCTGTCGGGTTTCGCCACC
TCTGACTTGAGCGTCGATTTTTGTGATGCTCGTCAGGGGGGCGGAGCCTATGGAAAAACGCCAGCAACGC
GGCCTTTTTACGGTTCCTGGCCTTTTGCTGGCCTTTTGCTCACATGTTCTTTCCTGCGTTATCCCCTGAT
TCTGTGGATAACCGTATTACCGCCTTTGAGTGAGCTGATACCGCTCGCCGCAGCCGAACGACCGAGCGCA
GCGAGTCAGTGAGCGAGGAAGCGGAAGAGCGCCCAATACGCAAACCGCCTCTCCCCGCGCGTTGGCCGAT
TCATTAATGCAGCTGGCACGACAGGTTTCCCGACTGGAAAGCGGGCAGTGAGCGCAACGCAATTAATGTG
AGTTAGCTCACTCATTAGGCACCCCAGGCTTTACACTTTATGCTTCCGGCTCGTATGTTGTGTGGAATTG
TGAGCGGATAACAATTTCACACAGGAAACAGCTATGACCATGATTACGCCAAGCGCGCAATTAACCCTCA
CTAAAGGGAACAAAAGCTGGAGCTGCAAGC
Features (pLannotate 1.2.2; 34 found; start..end, strand, type, name):
      5..231     +  promoter       RSV promoter: Rous sarcoma virus enhancer/promoter
    232..412     +  LTR            5' LTR (truncated): truncated 5' long terminal repeat (LTR) from HIV-1
    459..584     +  misc_feature   HIV-1 Ψ: packaging signal of human immunodeficiency virus type 1
    568..931     +  CDS            HIV-1 gag (fragment): gag protein from human immunodeficiency virus 1; gag
   1077..1310    +  misc_feature   RRE: The Rev response element (RRE) of HIV-1 allows for Rev-dependent mRNA export from the nucleus to the cytoplasm.
   1687..1713    +  CDS            Rev (fragment): human immunodeficiency virus 1 (HIV-1) Rev protein; rev; enhances nuclear export of unspliced and incompletely spliced viral mRNAs
   1720..1743    +  promoter       SV40 promoter (fragment): SV40 early promoter
   1744..1815    +  promoter       SV40 promoter (fragment): SV40 enhancer and early promoter
   1839..1974    +  rep_origin     SV40 ori: SV40 origin of replication
   2020..2616    +  CDS            PuroR (fragment): puromycin N-acetyltransferase; pac from Streptomyces; confers resistance to puromycin
   2665..2782    +  misc_feature   cPPT/CTS: central polypurine tract and central termination sequence of HIV-1
   2847..2913    +  CDS            small t antigen (fragment): SV40 (simian virus 40) small t antigen
   2920..4098    +  promoter       EF-1α promoter: strong constitutive promoter for human elongation factor EF-1α
   4119..4136    +  protein_bind   attB1 (fragment): mutant version of attB; core recombination site for the Gateway® BP reaction BP Clonase™
   4142..5083    +  CDS            PITX1: PITX1_HUMAN - Also known as BFT, PTX1. Experimental evidence at protein level: Swiss-Prot protein existence level 1. Sequence-specific transcription factor that binds gene promoters and activates their transcription. May play a role in the development of anterior structures, and in particular, the brain and facies and in specifying the identity or structure of hindlimb. From Homo sapiens (Human).
   5086..5109    -  protein_bind   attB2: mutant version of attB; recombination site for the Gateway® BP reaction BP Clonase™
   5117..5158    +  CDS            V5 tag: epitope tag from simian virus 5
   5174..5227    +  promoter       U6 promoter (fragment): RNA polymerase III promoter for human U6 snRNA
   5269..5857    +  misc_feature   WPRE: woodchuck hepatitis virus posttranscriptional regulatory element
   5908..5927    +  misc_feature   cPPT/CTS (fragment): central polypurine tract and central termination sequence of HIV-1
   5929..6162    +  LTR            3' LTR (ΔU3): self-inactivating 3' long terminal repeat (LTR) from HIV-1
   6240..6361    +  polyA_signal   SV40 poly(A) signal: SV40 polyadenylation signal
   6401..6536    +  rep_origin     SV40 ori: SV40 origin of replication
   6557..6575    -  promoter       T7 promoter: promoter for bacteriophage T7 RNA polymerase
   6583..6738    +  CDS            lacZα (fragment): LacZα fragment of β-galactosidase; lacZ fragment
   6743..7171    +  rep_origin     f1 ori (sequence partly withheld): f1 bacteriophage origin of replication; arrow indicates direction of (+) strand synthesis
   7224..7328    +  promoter       AmpR promoter: bla
   7329..8189    +  CDS            AmpR: β-lactamase; bla; confers resistance to ampicillin, carbenicillin, and related antibiotics
   8360..8948    +  rep_origin     ori: high-copy-number ColE1/pMB1/pBR322/pUC origin of replication
   9131..9223    +  CDS            lacI (fragment): lac repressor; lacI; The lac repressor binds to the lac operator to inhibit transcription in E. coli. This inhibition can be relieved by adding lactose or isopropyl-β-D-thiogalactopyranoside (IPTG).
   9236..9257    +  protein_bind   CAP binding site: CAP binding activates transcription in the presence of cAMP. E. coli catabolite activator protein
   9272..9302    +  promoter       lac promoter: promoter for the E. coli lac operon
   9310..9326    +  protein_bind   lac operator: The lac repressor binds to the lac operator to inhibit transcription in E. coli. This inhibition can be relieved by adding lactose or isopropyl-β-D-thiogalactopyranoside (IPTG). lac repressor encoded by lacI
   9371..9389    +  promoter       T3 promoter: promoter for bacteriophage T3 RNA polymerase
