[The description below was written by a language model from this plasmid's Addgene catalogue record and pLannotate feature annotations shown in this document.]
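Description:
TFORF3347 is a lentiviral mammalian expression plasmid built on the pLX_TRC317 backbone and carrying the human transcription factor PITX1 as an open reading frame introduced by Gateway cloning. It belongs to a barcoded transcription factor ORF collection in which each construct carries a unique 24-bp barcode, so that the factor delivered to a cell can be identified by sequencing in pooled overexpression screens. In bacteria the plasmid is maintained by a high-copy ColE1/pUC-type origin and selected with ampicillin through the bla gene. An f1 origin and remnants of a lacZα/lac promoter cloning region are also annotated in the backbone. The depositor cautions that recombination can occur, as is common for LTR-containing plasmids.

The viral portion has a third-generation layout. An RSV promoter drives a truncated HIV-1 5' LTR, followed by the Ψ packaging signal with a partial gag sequence, the Rev response element for Rev-dependent export of the genomic RNA, a cPPT/CTS element, and a self-inactivating ΔU3 3' LTR followed by an SV40 polyadenylation signal. Within this transfer unit, an SV40 early promoter drives puromycin N-acetyltransferase for selecting transduced cells. Downstream, the EF-1α promoter drives the PITX1 coding sequence, which is flanked by attB1 and attB2 sites and is followed by a C-terminal V5 epitope tag for detection. A WPRE after the cassette enhances transcript stability and expression. The barcode is not annotated as a feature in the table. A short U6 promoter fragment lies between the V5 tag and the WPRE, but its role is not stated in the record. The construct is intended for stable PITX1 overexpression, for example in directed differentiation screens.
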