Addgene plasmid #144823: TFORF3347
Purpose: Lentiviral vector for overexpressing transcription factor ORFs with unique 24-bp barcodes. Barcodes facilitate identification of transcription factors in pooled screens.
Depositing lab: Feng Zhang. Depositing organization: Broad Institute. Publication: A transcription factor atlas of directed differentiation. Joung J, Ma S, Tay T, Geiger-Schuller KR, Kirchgatterer PC, Verdine VK, Guo B, Arias-Garcia MA, Allen WE, Singh A, Kuksenko O, Abudayyeh OO, Gootenberg JS, Fu Z, Macrae RK, Buenrostro JD, Regev A, Zhang F. Cell. 2023 Jan 5;186(1):209-229.e26. doi: 10.1016/j.cell.2022.11.026. PubMed 36608654.
Backbone
  Vector backbone: pLX_TRC317
  Backbone manufacturer: Broad Institute Genetic Perturbation Platform
  Backbone size w/o insert (bp): 8264
  Vector type: Mammalian Expression, Lentiviral
  Selectable markers: Puromycin
Growth in bacteria
  Bacterial resistance: Ampicillin, 100 μg/mL
  Growth temperature: 37°C
  Growth strain: NEB Stable
  Copy number: High Copy
Gene/Insert
  Gene/Insert name: PITX1
  Species: H. sapiens (human)
  Insert size (bp): 1148
  Entrez Gene: PITX1 (a.k.a. BFT, CCF, LBNBG, POTX, PTX1)
  Promoter: EF1a
  Tag / fusion protein: V5 (C terminal on insert)
  Cloning method: Gateway Cloning
  Sequencing primers: 5′ GGGTGGAGACTGAAGTTAGGCCAG; 3′ CACATAGCGTAAAAGGAGCAACATAG
Resource information
  A portion of this plasmid was derived from a plasmid made by: Broad Institute Genetic Perturbation Platform
Terms and licenses: Academic/Nonprofit Terms; Industry Terms: Not Available to Industry
Depositor comments: NM_002653.4 Please test multiple small colonies in case of plasmid recombination. To make this collection available in a timely manner, a portion of this collection was not fully sequenced by Addgene. If an Addgene verified full plasmid sequence is not available, please contact us prior to placing an order to request the full sequence.
How to cite: TFORF3347 was a gift from Feng Zhang (Addgene plasmid # 144823 ; http://n2t.net/addgene:144823 ; RRID:Addgene_144823)
