>Addgene plasmid #144823 | TFORF3347 | depositor partial sequence | sequence record 286584 | Insert
ATCGATTGATCAACAAGTTTGTACAAAAAAGTTGGCATGGACGCCTTCAAGGGGGGCATGAGCCTGGAGC
GGCTGCCGGAGGGGCTCCGGCCGCCGCCGCCGCCACCCCATGACATGGGGCCCGCCTTCCACCTGGCCCG
GCCCGCCGACCCCCGCGAGCCGCTCGAGAACTCCGCCAGCGAGTCGTCTGACACGGAGCTGCCAGAGAAG
GAGCGCGGCGGGGAACCCAAGGGGCCCGAGGACAGTGGTGCGGGAGGCACGGGCTGCGGCGGCGCAGACG
ACCCAGCCAAGAAGAAGAAGCAGCGGCGGCAACGTACGCACTTCACAAGCCAGCAGTTGCAAGAGCTAGA
GGCCACGTTCCAGAGGAACCGCTACCCCGACATGAGCATGAGGGAGGAGATCGCCGTGTGGACCAACCTC
ACCGAGCCGCGCGTGCGGGTCTGGTTCAAGAACCGGCGAGCCAAGTGGCGTAAGCGCGAGCGTAACCAGC
AGCTGGACCTGTGCAAGGGTGGCTACGTGCCGCAGTTCAGCGGCCTAGTGCAGCCCTACGAGGACGTGTA
CGCCGCCGGCTACTCCTACAACAACTGGGCCGCCAAGAGCCTGGCGCCAGCGCCGCTCTCCACCAAGAGC
TTCACCTTCTTCAACTCCATGAGCCCGCTGTCGTCGCAGTCCATGTTCTCAGCACCCAGCTCCATCTCCT
CCATGACCATGCCGTCCAGCATGGGCCCAGGCGCCGTGCCTGGCATGCCCAACTCGGGCCTCAACAACAT
CAACAACCTCACCGGCTCCTCGCTCAACTCGGCCATGTCGCCGGGCGCTTGCCCGTACGGCACTCCCGCC
TCGCCCTACAGCGTCTACCGGGACACGTGCAACTCGAGCCTAGCCAGCCTGCGGCTCAAGTCCAAACAGC
ACTCGTCGTTTGGCTACGGCGGCCTGCAGGGCCCGGCCTCGGGCCTCAACGCGTGCCAGTACAACAGCTG
CCCAACTTTCTTGTACAAAGTGGTTGATATCGGTAAGCCTATCCCTAACCCTCTCCTCGGTCTCGATTCT
ACGTAGTAATGAACTAGTCCGTAACTTGAAAGTATTTCGATTTCTTGGCTTTATATATCTTGTGGAAAGG
ACGAAACCTTAGACTCTTCCGCTCCCTT
