>Addgene plasmid #144823 | TFORF3347 | depositor partial sequence | sequence record 286585 | Barcode
AACCTTAGACTCTTCCGCTCCCTT
